Addgene plasmid #224264: pProEx Rap1A(G12C, L96F) CL
Purpose: Protein purification of Rap1A (G12C, L96F)
Depositing lab: Kevan Shokat. Depositing organization: University of California, San Francisco (UCSF). Publication: Targeting Ras-, Rho-, and Rab-family GTPases via a conserved cryptic pocket. Morstein J, Bowcut V, Fernando M, Yang Y, Zhu L, Jenkins ML, Evans JT, Guiley KZ, Peacock DM, Krahnke S, Lin Z, Taran KA, Huang BJ, Stephen AG, Burke JE, Lightstone FC, Shokat KM. Cell. 2024 Sep 6:S0092-8674(24)00908-5. doi: 10.1016/j.cell.2024.08.017. PubMed 39255801.
Backbone
  Vector backbone: pProEx
  Vector type: Bacterial Expression
Growth in bacteria
  Bacterial resistance: Ampicillin, 100 μg/mL
  Growth temperature: 37°C
  Growth strain: DH5alpha
  Copy number: Unknown
Gene/Insert
  Gene/Insert name: Rap1A
  Species: H. sapiens (human)
  Mutation: G12C, L96F
  Entrez Gene: RAP1A (a.k.a. C21KG, G-22K, KREV-1, KREV1, RAP1, SMGP21)
  Cloning method: Gene Synthesis
Terms and licenses: Academic/Nonprofit Terms; Industry Terms: Not Available to Industry
How to cite: pProEx Rap1A(G12C, L96F) CL was a gift from Kevan Shokat (Addgene plasmid # 224264 ; http://n2t.net/addgene:224264 ; RRID:Addgene_224264)
