[The description below was written by a language model from this plasmid's Addgene catalogue record and pLannotate feature annotations shown in this document.]
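Description:
pProEx Rap1A(G12C, L96F) CL is a 5.3 kb bacterial expression plasmid built on the pProEx backbone for producing recombinant human Rap1A, a small Ras-family GTPase, carrying the G12C and L96F substitutions. It replicates in E. coli from a ColE1/pMB1-type origin and is selected with ampicillin through the β-lactamase gene and its native promoter. An f1 phage origin is also present, along with short remnants of pBR322-derived bom and rop sequences, which are only fragments.

The synthesized insert sits downstream of a lac operator, and the plasmid carries its own lacI gene driven by the lacIq promoter, so expression is repressed until relieved by IPTG. The promoter itself is not cleanly annotated: the table shows only short fragment matches upstream of the operator, so the record does not explicitly state which promoter drives the insert. The open reading frame begins with a polyhistidine tag (annotated as a partial match to an 8xHis tag), followed by a TEV protease cleavage site. This allows metal-affinity capture of the protein and subsequent tag removal. The automated annotation labels the roughly 500 bp coding region as a fragment of rat Rap1b. This reflects the close similarity of the Rap1 paralogues rather than the true identity, since the catalogue entry specifies human RAP1A. Transcription ends at the rrnB T1 and T2 terminators, which are preceded by a 5S rRNA segment.

The stated purpose is protein purification of the mutant GTPase. The meaning of "CL" in the name is not explained in the record.
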