Features (pLannotate 1.2.2; 22 found; start..end, strand, type, name):
      3..20      +  promoter       tet promoter (fragment): E. coli promoter for tetracycline efflux protein gene
     16..117     -  CDS            yciV (fragment): RNAAM_ECOLI - Also known as trpH From Escherichia coli (strain K12).
    192..208     +  promoter       EM7 promoter (fragment): synthetic bacterial promoter&nbsp
    230..246     +  protein_bind   lac operator: The lac repressor binds to the lac operator to inhibit transcription in E. coli. This inhibition can be relieved by adding lactose or isopropyl-β-D-thiogalactopyranoside (IPTG). lac repressor encoded by lacI
    277..296     +  CDS            8xHis (fragment): 8xHis affinity tag
    318..338     +  CDS            TEV site: tobacco etch virus (TEV) protease recognition and cleavage site
    351..854     +  CDS            Rap1b (fragment): RAP1B_RAT - Experimental evidence at protein level: Swiss-Prot protein existence level 1. GTP-binding protein that possesses intrinsic GTPase activity. Contributes to the polarizing activity of KRIT1 and CDH5 in the establishment and maintenance of correct endothelial cell polarity and vascular lumen. Required for the localization of phosphorylated PRKCZ, PARD3 and TIAM1 to the cell junction. Plays a role in the establishment of basal endothelial barrier function (By similarity). From Rattus norvegicus (Rat).
   1030..1145    +  ncRNA          5S rRNA: Accession: RF00001 - 5S ribosomal RNA
   1149..1235    +  terminator     rrnB T1 terminator: Escherichia coli rrnB; transcription terminator T1 from the E. coli rrnB gene
   1327..1354    +  terminator     rrnB T2 terminator: transcription terminator T2 from the E. coli rrnB gene
   1373..1464    +  promoter       AmpR promoter: bla
   1465..2325    +  CDS            AmpR: β-lactamase; bla; confers resistance to ampicillin, carbenicillin, and related antibiotics
   2496..3084    +  rep_origin     ori: high-copy-number ColE1/pMB1/pBR322/pUC origin of replication
   3270..3321    -  misc_feature   bom (fragment): basis of mobility region from pBR322
   3332..3760    -  rep_origin     f1 ori (sequence partly withheld): f1 bacteriophage origin of replication; arrow indicates direction of (+) strand synthesis
   3765..3781    -  CDS            lacZα (fragment): LacZα fragment of β-galactosidase; lacZ fragment
   3782..3833    -  misc_feature   bom (fragment): basis of mobility region from pBR322
   3834..3850    +  misc_feature   bom (fragment): basis of mobility region from pBR322
   3866..3904    -  misc_feature   bom (fragment): basis of mobility region from pBR322
   4006..4046    -  CDS            rop (fragment): Rop protein, which maintains plasmids at low copy number; rop
   4090..4167    +  promoter       lacIq promoter: lacI (mutant); In the lacIq allele, a single base change in the promoter boosts expression of the lacI gene about 10-fold.
   4168..5250    +  CDS            lacI: lac repressor; lacI; The lac repressor binds to the lac operator to inhibit transcription in E. coli. This inhibition can be relieved by adding lactose or isopropyl-β-D-thiogalactopyranoside (IPTG).
>Addgene plasmid #224264 | pProEx Rap1A(G12C, L96F) CL | addgene full sequence | sequence record 445630 | Addgene NGS Result
GTTTGACAGCTTATCATCGACTGCACGGTGCACCAATGCTTCTGGCGTCAGGCAGCCATCGGAAGCTGTG
GTATGGCTGTGCAGGTCGTAAATCACTGCATAATTCGTGTCGCTCAAGGCGCACTCCCGTTCTGGATAAT
GTTTTTTGCGCCGACATCATAACGGTTCTGGCAAATATTCTGAAATGAGCTGTTGACAATTAATCATCCG
GTCCGTATAATCTGTGGAATTGTGAGCGGATAACAATTTCACACAGGAAACAGACCATGTCGTACTACCA
TCACCATCACCATCACGATTACGATATCCCAACGACCGAAAACCTGTATTTTCAGGGCGCCATGGGATCC
ATGAGGGAATATAAATTAGTTGTACTAGGATCCTGCGGTGTAGGCAAGTCCGCGTTGACCGTTCAGTTCG
TGCAGGGCATTTTCGTGGAGAAATACGACCCGACCATTGAAGACAGCTATCGTAAGCAGGTTGAGGTGGA
TTCTCAGCAGAGCATGCTCGAGATCCTGGATACGGCAGGCACCGAGCAATTTACGGCTATGCGTGATTTA
TATATGAAAAACGGTCAAGGCTTTGCCCTGGTCTACAGCATTACCGCGCAGTCGACCTTCAACGATCTGC
AGGATTTCAGAGAACAGATCCTGCGCGTGAAGGACACTGAGGACGTTCCGATGATTCTGGTCGGTAATAA
GAGTGATTTGGAGGACGAACGTGTTGTTGGTAAAGAACAAGGTCAAAACCTGGCGCGTCAATGGAGCAAT
AGCGCGTTTCTGGAATCTAGCGCTAAAAGCAAAATCAACGTGAATGAAATCTTCTACGACCTGGTGCGTC
AAATCAACCGCAAGTAAGAATTCAAAGGCCTACGTCGACGAGCTCACTAGTCGCGGCCGCTTTCGAATCT
AGAGCCTGCAGTCTCGAGGCATGCGGTACCAAGCTTGGCTGTTTTGGCGGATGAGAGAAGATTTTCAGCC
TGATACAGATTAAATCAGAACGCAGAAGCGGTCTGATAAAACAGAATTTGCCTGGCGGCAGTAGCGCGGT
GGTCCCACCTGACCCCATGCCGAACTCAGAAGTGAAACGCCGTAGCGCCGATGGTAGTGTGGGGTCTCCC
CATGCGAGAGTAGGGAACTGCCAGGCATCAAATAAAACGAAAGGCTCAGTCGAAAGACTGGGCCTTTCGT
TTTATCTGTTGTTTGTCGGTGAACGCTCTCCTGAGTAGGACAAATCCGCCGGGAGCGGATTTGAACGTTG
CGAAGCAACGGCCCGGAGGGTGGCGGGCAGGACGCCCGCCATAAACTGCCAGGCATCAAATTAAGCAGAA
GGCCATCCTGACGGATGGCCTTTTTGCGTTTCTACAAACTCTTTTGTTTATTTTTCTAAATACATTCAAA
TATGTATCCGCTCATGAGACAATAACCCTGATAAATGCTTCAATAATATTGAAAAAGGAAGAGTATGAGT
ATTCAACATTTCCGTGTCGCCCTTATTCCCTTTTTTGCGGCATTTTGCCTTCCTGTTTTTGCTCACCCAG
AAACGCTGGTGAAAGTAAAAGATGCTGAAGATCAGTTGGGTGCACGAGTGGGTTACATCGAACTGGATCT
CAACAGCGGTAAGATCCTTGAGAGTTTTCGCCCCGAAGAACGTTTTCCAATGATGAGCACTTTTAAAGTT
CTGCTATGTGGCGCGGTATTATCCCGTGTTGACGCCGGGCAAGAGCAACTCGGTCGCCGCATACACTATT
CTCAGAATGACTTGGTTGAGTACTCACCAGTCACAGAAAAGCATCTTACGGATGGCATGACAGTAAGAGA
ATTATGCAGTGCTGCCATAACCATGAGTGATAACACTGCGGCCAACTTACTTCTGACAACGATCGGAGGA
CCGAAGGAGCTAACCGCTTTTTTGCACAACATGGGGGATCATGTAACTCGCCTTGATCGTTGGGAACCGG
AGCTGAATGAAGCCATACCAAACGACGAGCGTGACACCACGATGCCTGTAGCAATGGCAACAACGTTGCG
CAAACTATTAACTGGCGAACTACTTACTCTAGCTTCCCGGCAACAATTAATAGACTGGATGGAGGCGGAT
AAAGTTGCAGGACCACTTCTGCGCTCGGCCCTTCCGGCTGGCTGGTTTATTGCTGATAAATCTGGAGCCG
GTGAGCGTGGGTCTCGCGGTATCATTGCAGCACTGGGGCCAGATGGTAAGCCCTCCCGTATCGTAGTTAT
CTACACGACGGGGAGTCAGGCAACTATGGATGAACGAAATAGACAGATCGCTGAGATAGGTGCCTCACTG
ATTAAGCATTGGTAACTGTCAGACCAAGTTTACTCATATATACTTTAGATTGATTTAAAACTTCATTTTT
AATTTAAAAGGATCTAGGTGAAGATCCTTTTTGATAATCTCATGACCAAAATCCCTTAACGTGAGTTTTC
GTTCCACTGAGCGTCAGACCCCGTAGAAAAGATCAAAGGATCTTCTTGAGATCCTTTTTTTCTGCGCGTA
ATCTGCTGCTTGCAAACAAAAAAACCACCGCTACCAGCGGTGGTTTGTTTGCCGGATCAAGAGCTACCAA
CTCTTTTTCCGAAGGTAACTGGCTTCAGCAGAGCGCAGATACCAAATACTGTCCTTCTAGTGTAGCCGTA
GTTAGGCCACCACTTCAAGAACTCTGTAGCACCGCCTACATACCTCGCTCTGCTAATCCTGTTACCAGTG
GCTGCTGCCAGTGGCGATAAGTCGTGTCTTACCGGGTTGGACTCAAGACGATAGTTACCGGATAAGGCGC
AGCGGTCGGGCTGAACGGGGGGTTCGTGCACACAGCCCAGCTTGGAGCGAACGACCTACACCGAACTGAG
ATACCTACAGCGTGAGCTATGAGAAAGCGCCACGCTTCCCGAAGGGAGAAAGGCGGACAGGTATCCGGTA
AGCGGCAGGGTCGGAACAGGAGAGCGCACGAGGGAGCTTCCAGGGGGAAACGCCTGGTATCTTTATAGTC
CTGTCGGGTTTCGCCACCTCTGACTTGAGCGTCGATTTTTGTGATGCTCGTCAGGGGGGCGGAGCCTATG
GAAAAACGCCAGCAACGCGGCCTTTTTACGGTTCCTGGCCTTTTGCTGGCCTTTTGCTCACATGTTCTTT
CCTGCGTTATCCCCTGATTCTGTGGATAACCGTATTACCGCCTTTGAGTGAGCTGATACCGCTCGCCGCA
GCCGAACGACCGAGCGCAGCGAGTCAGTGAGCGAGGAAGCGGAAGAGCGCCTGATGCGGTATTTTCTCCT
TACGCATCTGTGCGGTATTTCACACCGCATAATTTTGTTAAAATTCGCGTTAAATTTTTGTTAAATCAGC
TCATTTTTTAACCAATAGGCCGAAATCGGCAAAATCCCTTATAAATCAAAAGAATAGACCGAGATAGGGT
[37 nt withheld, positions 3431-3467]
AAAGAACGTGGACTCCAACGTCAAAGG
[49 nt withheld, positions 3495-3543]
T
[91 nt withheld, positions 3545-3635]
G
[124 nt withheld, positions 3637-3760]
CCCATTCGCCATTCAGGCTGCTATGGTGCACTCTCAGTACAATCTGCTCTGATGCCGCATAGTTAAGCCA
GTACCAGTCACGTAGCGATATCGCTACGTGACTGGTACACTCCGCTATCGCTACGTGACTGGGTCATGGC
TGCGCCCCGACACCCGCCAACACCCGCTGACGCGCCCTGACGGGCTTGTCTGCTCCCGGCATCCGCTTAC
AGACAAGCTGTGACCGTCTCCGGGAGCTGCATGTGTCAGAGGTTTTCACCGTCATCACCGAAACGCGCGA
GGCAGCAGATCAATTCGCGCGCGAAGGCGAAGCGGCATGCATTTACGTTGACACCATCGAATGGTGCAAA
ACCTTTCGCGGTATGGCATGATAGCGCCCGGAAGAGAGTCAATTCAGGGTGGTGAATGTGAAACCAGTAA
CGTTATACGATGTCGCAGAGTATGCCGGTGTCTCTTATCAGACCGTTTCCCGCGTGGTGAACCAGGCCAG
CCACGTTTCTGCGAAAACGCGGGAAAAAGTGGAAGCGGCGATGGCGGAGCTGAATTACATTCCCAACCGC
GTGGCACAACAACTGGCGGGCAAACAGTCGTTGCTGATTGGCGTTGCCACCTCCAGTCTGGCCCTGCACG
CGCCGTCGCAAATTGTCGCGGCGATTAAATCTCGCGCCGATCAACTGGGTGCCAGCGTGGTGGTGTCGAT
GGTAGAACGAAGCGGCGTCGAAGCCTGTAAAGCGGCGGTGCACAATCTTCTCGCGCAACGCGTCAGTGGG
CTGATCATTAACTATCCGCTGGATGACCAGGATGCCATTGCTGTGGAAGCTGCCTGCACTAATGTTCCGG
CGTTATTTCTTGATGTCTCTGACCAGACACCCATCAACAGTATTATTTTCTCCCATGAAGACGGTACGCG
ACTGGGCGTGGAGCATCTGGTCGCATTGGGTCACCAGCAAATCGCGCTGTTAGCGGGCCCATTAAGTTCT
GTCTCGGCGCGTCTGCGTCTGGCTGGCTGGCATAAATATCTCACTCGCAATCAAATTCAGCCGATAGCGG
AACGGGAAGGCGACTGGAGTGCCATGTCCGGTTTTCAACAAACCATGCAAATGCTGAATGAGGGCATCGT
TCCCACTGCGATGCTGGTTGCCAACGATCAGATGGCGCTGGGCGCAATGCGCGCCATTACCGAGTCCGGG
CTGCGCGTTGGTGCGGATATCTCGGTAGTGGGATACGACGATACCGAAGACAGCTCATGTTATATCCCGC
CGTTAACCACCATCAAACAGGATTTTCGCCTGCTGGGGCAAACCAGCGTGGACCGCTTGCTGCAACTCTC
TCAGGGCCAGGCGGTGAAGGGCAATCAGCTGTTGCCCGTCTCACTGGTGAAAAGAAAAACCACCCTGGCA
CCCAATACGCAAACCGCCTCTCCCCGCGCGTTGGCCGATTCATTAATGCAGCTGGCACGACAGGTTTCCC
GACTGGAAAGCGGGCAGTGAGCGCAACGCAATTAATGTAAGTTAGCGCGAATTGATCTG
